>Addgene plasmid #157867 | SARS-CoV-2_N_FL | addgene full sequence | sequence record 307842 | Addgene NGS Result
TAATACGACTCACTATAGGGGAATTGTGAGCGGATAACAATTCCCCTCTAGAAATAATTTTGTTTAACTT
TAAGAAGGAGATATACCATGGGATCTGATAAAATTCATCATCATCATCATCACAGCAGCGGTACCAAAAT
CGAAGAAGGTAAACTGGTAATCTGGATTAACGGCGATAAAGGCTATAACGGTCTCGCTGAAGTCGGTAAG
AAATTCGAGAAAGATACCGGAATTAAAGTCACCGTTGAGCATCCGGATAAACTGGAAGAGAAATTCCCAC
AGGTTGCGGCAACTGGCGATGGCCCTGACATTATCTTCTGGGCACACGACCGCTTTGGTGGCTACGCTCA
ATCTGGCCTGTTGGCTGAAATCACCCCGGACAAAGCGTTCCAGGACAAGCTGTATCCGTTTACCTGGGAT
GCCGTACGTTACAACGGCAAGCTGATTGCTTACCCGATCGCTGTTGAAGCGTTATCGCTGATTTATAACA
AAGATCTGCTGCCGAACCCGCCAAAAACCTGGGAAGAGATCCCGGCGCTGGATAAAGAACTGAAAGCGAA
AGGTAAGAGCGCGCTGATGTTCAACCTGCAAGAACCGTACTTCACCTGGCCGCTGATTGCTGCTGACGGG
GGTTATGCGTTCAAGTATGAAAACGGCAAGTACGACATTAAAGACGTGGGCGTGGATAACGCTGGCGCGA
AAGCGGGTCTGACCTTCCTGGTTGACCTGATTAAAAACAAACACATGAATGCAGACACCGATTACTCCAT
CGCAGAAGCTGCCTTTAATAAAGGCGAAACAGCGATGACCATCAACGGCCCGTGGGCATGGTCCAACATC
GACACCAGCAAAGTGAATTATGGTGTAACGGTACTGCCGACCTTCAAGGGTCAACCATCCAAACCGTTCG
TTGGCGTGCTGAGCGCAGGTATTAACGCCGCCAGTCCGAACAAAGAGCTGGCAAAAGAGTTCCTCGAAAA
CTATCTGCTGACTGATGAAGGTCTGGAAGCGGTTAATAAAGACAAACCGCTGGGTGCCGTAGCGCTGAAG
TCTTACGAGGAAGAGTTGGCGAAAGATCCACGTATTGCCGCCACCATGGAAAACGCCCAGAAAGGTGAAA
TCATGCCGAACATCCCGCAGATGTCCGCTTTCTGGTATGCCGTGCGTACTGCGGTGATCAACGCCGCCAG
CGGTCGTCAGACTGTCGATGAAGCCCTGAAAGACGCGCAGACTAATTCGGGATCTGATATCACAAGTTTG
TACAAAAAAGCTGAAGGCGGTACCGAGAACCTGTACTTCCAGGGTCATATGAGCGACAATGGTCCGCAGA
ATCAACGTAATGCGCCGCGTATCACCTTTGGTGGTCCGAGCGACAGCACCGGCAGCAATCAGAATGGCGA
ACGTAGCGGTGCGCGTAGCAAACAGCGTCGTCCGCAGGGTCTGCCGAACAACACCGCGAGCTGGTTTACC
GCGCTGACCCAACACGGCAAAGAAGACCTGAAATTCCCGCGTGGTCAAGGCGTTCCGATCAACACCAACA
GCAGCCCGGATGACCAGATTGGCTATTACCGTCGTGCGACCCGTCGTATTCGTGGCGGTGATGGCAAGAT
GAAAGACCTGAGCCCGCGTTGGTATTTCTACTATCTGGGTACCGGCCCGGAGGCGGGTCTGCCGTATGGT
GCGAACAAGGACGGTATCATTTGGGTGGCGACCGAAGGCGCGCTGAACACCCCGAAGGACCACATCGGTA
CCCGTAACCCGGCGAACAACGCGGCGATCGTTCTGCAGCTGCCGCAAGGTACCACCCTGCCGAAAGGTTT
CTATGCGGAGGGTAGCCGTGGCGGTAGCCAAGCGAGCAGCCGTAGCAGCAGCCGTAGCCGTAACAGCAGC
CGTAACAGCACCCCGGGCAGCAGCCGTGGTACCAGCCCGGCGCGTATGGCGGGCAACGGTGGTGACGCGG
CGCTGGCGCTGCTGCTGCTGGATCGTCTGAACCAACTGGAGAGCAAGATGAGCGGCAAGGGTCAACAGCA
ACAAGGTCAAACCGTTACCAAGAAAAGCGCGGCGGAGGCGAGCAAAAAGCCGCGTCAGAAACGTACCGCG
ACCAAAGCGTACAACGTGACCCAAGCGTTTGGTCGTCGTGGTCCGGAACAAACCCAGGGTAACTTCGGTG
ATCAGGAACTGATTCGTCAAGGTACCGACTACAAACACTGGCCGCAAATCGCGCAGTTCGCGCCGAGCGC
GAGCGCGTTCTTTGGTATGAGCCGTATCGGTATGGAAGTTACCCCGAGCGGTACCTGGCTGACCTATACC
GGTGCGATCAAGCTGGACGATAAGGATCCGAACTTCAAGGACCAGGTTATCCTGCTGAACAAGCACATCG
ACGCGTACAAAACCTTCCCGCCGACCGAGCCGAAGAAAGACAAGAAGAAGAAAGCGGACGAGACCCAAGC
GCTGCCGCAACGTCAGAAAAAGCAACAGACCGTTACCCTGCTGCCGGCGGCGGATCTGGACGACTTTAGC
AAACAACTGCAACAGAGCATGAGCAGCGCGGATAGCACCCAGGCGTAACTCGAGCACCACCACCACCACC
ACTGAGATCCGGCTGCTAACAAAGCCCGAAAGGAAGCTGAGTTGGCTGCTGCCACCGCTGAGCAATAACT
AGCATAACCCCTTGGGGCCTCTAAACGGGTCTTGAGGGGTTTTTTGCTGAAAGGAGGAACTATATCCGGA
TTGGCGAATGGG
[124 nt withheld, positions 2743-2866]
C
[91 nt withheld, positions 2868-2958]
A
[49 nt withheld, positions 2960-3008]
CCTTTGACGTTGGAGTCCACGTTCTTT
[37 nt withheld, positions 3036-3072]
ACCCTATCTCGGTCTATTCTTTTGATTTATAAGGGATTTTGCCGATTTCGGCCTATTGGTTAAAAAATGA
GCTGATTTAACAAAAATTTAACGCGAATTTTAACAAAATATTAACGCTTACAATTTAGGTGGCACTTTTC
GGGGAAATGTGCGCGGAACCCCTATTTGTTTATTTTTCTAAATACATTCAAATATGTATCCGCTCATGAA
TTAATTCTTAGAAAAACTCATCGAGCATCAAATGAAACTGCAATTTATTCATATCAGGATTATCAATACC
ATATTTTTGAAAAAGCCGTTTCTGTAATGAAGGAGAAAACTCACCGAGGCAGTTCCATAGGATGGCAAGA
TCCTGGTATCGGTCTGCGATTCCGACTCGTCCAACATCAATACAACCTATTAATTTCCCCTCGTCAAAAA
TAAGGTTATCAAGTGAGAAATCACCATGAGTGACGACTGAATCCGGTGAGAATGGCAAAAGTTTATGCAT
TTCTTTCCAGACTTGTTCAACAGGCCAGCCATTACGCTCGTCATCAAAATCACTCGCATCAACCAAACCG
TTATTCATTCGTGATTGCGCCTGAGCGAGACGAAATACGCGATCGCTGTTAAAAGGACAATTACAAACAG
GAATCGAATGCAACCGGCGCAGGAACACTGCCAGCGCATCAACAATATTTTCACCTGAATCAGGATATTC
TTCTAATACCTGGAATGCTGTTTTCCCGGGGATCGCAGTGGTGAGTAACCATGCATCATCAGGAGTACGG
ATAAAATGCTTGATGGTCGGAAGAGGCATAAATTCCGTCAGCCAGTTTAGTCTGACCATCTCATCTGTAA
CATCATTGGCAACGCTACCTTTGCCATGTTTCAGAAACAACTCTGGCGCATCGGGCTTCCCATACAATCG
ATAGATTGTCGCACCTGATTGCCCGACATTATCGCGAGCCCATTTATACCCATATAAATCAGCATCCATG
TTGGAATTTAATCGCGGCCTAGAGCAAGACGTTTCCCGTTGAATATGGCTCATAACACCCCTTGTATTAC
TGTTTATGTAAGCAGACAGTTTTATTGTTCATGACCAAAATCCCTTAACGTGAGTTTTCGTTCCACTGAG
CGTCAGACCCCGTAGAAAAGATCAAAGGATCTTCTTGATATCCTTTTTTTCTGCGCGTAATCTGCTGCTT
GCAAACAAAAAAACCACCGCTACCAGCGGTGGTTTGTTTGCCGGATCAAGAGCTACCAACTCTTTTTCCG
AAGGTAACTGGCTTCAGCAGAGCGCAGATACCAAATACTGTCCTTCTAGTGTAGCCGTAGTTAGGCCACC
ACTTCAAGAACTCTGTAGCACCGCCTACATACCTCGCTCTGCTAATCCTGTTACCAGTGGCTGCTGCCAG
TGGCGATAAGTCGTGTCTTACCGGGTTGGACTCAAGACGATAGTTACCGGATAAGGCGCAGCGGTCGGGC
TGAACGGGGGGTTCGTGCACACAGCCCAGCTTGGAGCGAACGACCTACACCGAACTGAGATACCTACAGC
GTGAGCTATGAGAAAGCGCCACGCTTCCCGAAGGGAGAAAGGCGGACAGGTATCCGGTAAGCGGCAGGGT
CGGAACAGGAGAGCGCACGAGGGAGCTTCCAGGGGGAAACGCCTGGTATCTTTATAGTCCTGTCGGGTTT
CGCCACCTCTGACTTGAGCGTCGATTTTTGTGATGCTCGTCAGGGGGGCGGAGCCTATGGAAAAACGCCA
GCAACGCGGCCTTTTTACGGTTCCTGGCCTTTTGCTGGCCTTTTGCTCACATGTTCTTTCCTGCGTTATC
CCCTGATTCTGTGGATAACCGTATTACCGCCTTTGAGTGAGCTGATACCGCTCGCCGCAGCCGAACGACC
GAGCGCAGCGAGTCAGTGAGCGAGGAAGCGGAAGAGCGCCTGATGCGGTATTTTCTCCTTACGCATCTGT
GCGGTATTTCACACCGCAATGGTGCACTCTCAGTACAATCTGCTCTGATGCCGCATAGTTAAGCCAGTAT
ACACTCCGCTATCGCTACGTGACTGGGTCATGGCTGCGCCCCGACACCCGCCAACACCCGCTGACGCGCC
CTGACGGGCTTGTCTGCTCCCGGCATCCGCTTACAGACAAGCTGTGACCGTCTCCGGGAGCTGCATGTGT
CAGAGGTTTTCACCGTCATCACCGAAACGCGCGAGGCAGCTGCGGTAAAGCTCATCAGCGTGGTCGTGAA
GCGATTCACAGATGTCTGCCTGTTCATCCGCGTCCAGCTCGTTGAGTTTCTCCAGAAGCGTTAATGTCTG
GCTTCTGATAAAGCGGGCCATGTTAAGGGCGGTTTTTTCCTGTTTGGTCACTGATGCCTCCGTGTAAGGG
GGATTTCTGTTCATGGGGGTAATGATACCGATGAAACGAGAGAGGATGCTCACGATACGGGTTACTGATG
ATGAACATGCCCGGTTACTGGAACGTTGTGAGGGTAAACAACTGGCGGTATGGATGCGGCGGGACCAGAG
AAAAATCACTCAGGGTCAATGCCAGCGCTTCGTTAATACAGATGTAGGTGTTCCACAGGGTAGCCAGCAG
CATCCTGCGATGCAGATCCGGAACATAATGGTGCAGGGCGCTGACTTCCGCGTTTCCAGACTTTACGAAA
CACGGAAACCGAAGACCATTCATGTTGTTGCTCAGGTCGCAGACGTTTTGCAGCAGCAGTCGCTTCACGT
TCGCTCGCGTATCGGTGATTCATTCTGCTAACCAGTAAGGCAACCCCGCCAGCCTAGCCGGGTCCTCAAC
GACAGGAGCACGATCATGCGCACCCGTGGGGCCGCCATGCCGGCGATAATGGCCTGCTTCTCGCCGAAAC
GTTTGGTGGCGGGACCAGTGACGAAGGCTTGAGCGAGGGCGTGCAAGATTCCGAATACCGCAAGCGACAG
GCCGATCATCGTCGCGCTCCAGCGAAAGCGGTCCTCGCCGAAAATGACCCAGAGCGCTGCCGGCACCTGT
CCTACGAGTTGCATGATAAAGAAGACAGTCATAAGTGCGGCGACGATAGTCATGCCCCGCGCCCACCGGA
AGGAGCTGACTGGGTTGAAGGCTCTCAAGGGCATCGGTCGAGATCCCGGTGCCTAATGAGTGAGCTAACT
TACATTAATTGCGTTGCGCTCACTGCCCGCTTTCCAGTCGGGAAACCTGTCGTGCCAGCTGCATTAATGA
ATCGGCCAACGCGCGGGGAGAGGCGGTTTGCGTATTGGGCGCCAGGGTGGTTTTTCTTTTCACCAGTGAG
ACGGGCAACAGCTGATTGCCCTTCACCGCCTGGCCCTGAGAGAGTTGCAGCAAGCGGTCCACGCTGGTTT
GCCCCAGCAGGCGAAAATCCTGTTTGATGGTGGTTAACGGCGGGATATAACATGAGCTGTCTTCGGTATC
GTCGTATCCCACTACCGAGATATCCGCACCAACGCGCAGCCCGGACTCGGTAATGGCGCGCATTGCGCCC
AGCGCCATCTGATCGTTGGCAACCAGCATCGCAGTGGGAACGATGCCCTCATTCAGCATTTGCATGGTTT
GTTGAAAACCGGACATGGCACTCCAGTCGCCTTCCCGTTCCGCTATCGGCTGAATTTGATTGCGAGTGAG
ATATTTATGCCAGCCAGCCAGACGCAGACGCGCCGAGACAGAACTTAATGGGCCCGCTAACAGCGCGATT
TGCTGGTGACCCAATGCGACCAGATGCTCCACGCCCAGTCGCGTACCGTCTTCATGGGAGAAAATAATAC
TGTTGATGGGTGTCTGGTCAGAGACATCAAGAAATAACGCCGGAACATTAGTGCAGGCAGCTTCCACAGC
AATGGCATCCTGGTCATCCAGCGGATAGTTAATGATCAGCCCACTGACGCGTTGCGCGAGAAGATTGTGC
ACCGCCGCTTTACAGGCTTCGACGCCGCTTCGTTCTACCATCGACACCACCACGCTGGCACCCAGTTGAT
CGGCGCGAGATTTAATCGCCGCGACAATTTGCGACGGCGCGTGCAGGGCCAGACTGGAGGTGGCAACGCC
AATCAGCAACGACTGTTTGCCCGCCAGTTGTTGTGCCACGCGGTTGGGAATGTAATTCAGCTCCGCCATC
GCCGCTTCCACTTTTTCCCGCGTTTTCGCAGAAACGTGGCTGGCCTGGTTCACCACGCGGGAAACGGTCT
GATAAGAGACACCGGCATACTCTGCGACATCGTATAACGTTACTGGTTTCACATTCACCACCCTGAATTG
ACTCTCTTCCGGGCGCTATCATGCCATACCGCGAAAGGTTTTGCGCCATTCGATGGTGTCCGGGATCTCG
ACGCTCTCCCTTATGCGACTCCTGCATTAGGAAGCAGCCCAGTAGTAGGTTGAGGCCGTTGAGCACCGCC
GCCGCAAGGAATGGTGCATGCAAGGAGATGGCGCCCAACAGTCCCCCGGCCACGGGGCCTGCCACCATAC
CCACGCCGAAACAAGCGCTCATGAGCCCGAAGTGGCGAGCCCGATCTTCCCCATCGGTGATGTCGGCGAT
ATAGGCGCCAGCAACCGCACCTGTGGCGCCGGTGATGCCGGCCACGATGCGTCCGGCGTAGAGGATCGAG
ATCTCGATCCCGCGAAAT
Features (pLannotate 1.2.2; 23 found; start..end, strand, type, name):
      1..19      +  promoter       T7 promoter: promoter for bacteriophage T7 RNA polymerase
     20..44      +  protein_bind   lac operator: The lac repressor binds to the lac operator to inhibit transcription in E. coli. This inhibition can be relieved by adding lactose or isopropyl-β-D-thiogalactopyranoside (IPTG). lac repressor encoded by lacI
     59..81      +  RBS            RBS: efficient ribosome binding site from bacteriophage T7 gene 10 (Olins and Rangwala, 1989)
     88..105     +  CDS            HP-thioredoxin (fragment): His-Patch thioredoxin The histidines at positions 8, 32, and 64 coordinate a divalent cation, allowing HP-thioredoxin to be purified on metal-chelating resins.
    106..122     +  CDS            capTEV™ (fragment): composite tag for in vivo biotinylation, TEV protease cleavage, and 6xHis tagging
    136..1233    +  CDS            MBP: maltose binding protein from E. coli; malE (mutated); This version of the gene does not encode a signal sequence, so MBP will remain in the cytosol.
   1253..1271    +  protein_bind   attB1 (fragment): mutant version of attB; core recombination site for the Gateway® BP reaction BP Clonase™
   1309..2565    +  CDS            N: NCAP_SARS2 - Experimental evidence at protein level: Swiss-Prot protein existence level 1. Packages the positive strand viral genome RNA into a helical ribonucleocapsid (RNP) and plays a fundamental role during virion assembly through its interactions with the viral genome and membrane protein M. Plays an important role in enhancing the efficiency of subgenomic viral RNA transcription as well as viral replication (By similarity). May modulate transforming growth factor-beta signaling by binding host smad3 (By similarity). From Severe acute respiratory syndrome coronavirus 2 (2019-nCoV) (SARS-C
   2575..2592    +  CDS            9xHis (fragment): 9xHis affinity tag
   2602..2651    +  CDS            SET1 (fragment): solubility-enhancement tag derived from T7 phage gene 10B
   2659..2706    +  terminator     T7 terminator: transcription terminator for bacteriophage T7 RNA polymerase
   2743..3171    +  rep_origin     f1 ori (sequence partly withheld): f1 bacteriophage origin of replication; arrow indicates direction of (+) strand synthesis
   3224..3281    +  promoter       AmpR promoter (fragment): bla
   3290..4105    -  CDS            KanR: aminoglycoside phosphotransferase; aph(3')-Ia; confers resistance to kanamycin in bacteria or G418 (Geneticin®) in eukaryotes
   4227..4815    +  rep_origin     ori: high-copy-number ColE1/pMB1/pBR322/pUC origin of replication
   5001..5140    -  misc_feature   bom: basis of mobility region from pBR322
   5242..5433    -  CDS            rop: Rop protein, which maintains plasmids at low copy number; rop
   5450..5830    +  CDS            YPB1_ECOLX: Protein predicted: Swiss-Prot protein existence level 4. From Escherichia coli.
   5902..6193    -  CDS            TcR (fragment): tetracycline efflux protein; tet; confers resistance to tetracycline
   6208..6229    -  protein_bind   CAP binding site: CAP binding activates transcription in the presence of cAMP. E. coli catabolite activator protein
   6242..7324    -  CDS            lacI: lac repressor; lacI; The lac repressor binds to the lac operator to inhibit transcription in E. coli. This inhibition can be relieved by adding lactose or isopropyl-β-D-thiogalactopyranoside (IPTG).
   7325..7402    -  promoter       lacI promoter: lacI
   7410..7689    -  CDS            TcR (fragment): tetracycline efflux protein; tet; confers resistance to tetracycline
