[The description below was written by a language model from this plasmid's Addgene catalogue record and pLannotate feature annotations shown in this document.]
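Description:
SARS-CoV-2_N_FL is a bacterial expression plasmid built on the pTHMT backbone for producing the full-length nucleocapsid (N) protein of SARS-CoV-2 as a fusion to maltose binding protein in E. coli. The 7,710 nt sequence has the layout of a pET-type vector. It carries a ColE1/pMB1-family origin together with the bom region and the rop gene, an f1 phage origin, and a kanamycin resistance gene (aph(3')-Ia) for selection. The catalogue lists it as high copy, although rop is normally associated with reduced copy number. Short tetracycline-resistance fragments flanking the lacI region appear to be non-functional remnants of the pBR322 lineage.

Expression is driven by a T7 promoter followed by a lac operator and the T7 gene 10 ribosome binding site, and a plasmid-borne lacI gene supplies the repressor. Transcription therefore requires a host that provides T7 RNA polymerase and is induced with IPTG. The open reading frame begins with short matches annotated as fragments of histidine-containing tags, which suggest an N-terminal His tag. This is followed by a cytosolic MBP lacking its signal sequence, a short linker region that includes a partial attB1-like match, and then the N coding sequence. The record does not explicitly annotate a protease cleavage site between MBP and N. Downstream of N lie a His-tag fragment and the T7 terminator, but the record does not show whether this His sequence is translated as part of the fusion.

MBP aids the solubility and purification of N. The associated publication used the recombinant protein to study phase separation of N with RNA and with human hnRNPs.
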