Addgene plasmid #157867: SARS-CoV-2_N_FL
Purpose: express MBP tagged SARS-CoV-2 Nucleocapsid protein
Depositing lab: Nicolas Fawzi. Depositing organization: Brown University. Publication: SARS-CoV-2 nucleocapsid protein phase-separates with RNA and with human hnRNPs. Perdikari TM, Murthy AC, Ryan VH, Watters S, Naik MT, Fawzi NL. EMBO J. 2020 Nov 17:e106478. doi: 10.15252/embj.2020106478. PubMed 33200826.
Backbone
  Vector backbone: pTHMT
  Vector type: Bacterial Expression
Growth in bacteria
  Bacterial resistance: Kanamycin, 50 μg/mL
  Growth temperature: 37°C
  Growth strain: DH5alpha
  Copy number: High Copy
Gene/Insert
  Gene/Insert name: N
  Species: SARS-CoV-2
  Entrez Gene: N (a.k.a. GU280_gp10)
  Tag / fusion protein: MBP (N terminal on insert)
  Cloning method: Restriction Enzyme; 5′ cloning site Unknown (unknown if destroyed); 3′ cloning site Unknown (unknown if destroyed)
Terms and licenses: Academic/Nonprofit Terms; Industry Terms: Not Available to Industry
How to cite: SARS-CoV-2_N_FL was a gift from Nicolas Fawzi (Addgene plasmid # 157867 ; http://n2t.net/addgene:157867 ; RRID:Addgene_157867)
