>Addgene plasmid #157867 | SARS-CoV-2_N_FL | depositor partial sequence | sequence record 305096 | insert
CATATGAGCGACAATGGTCCGCAGAATCAACGTAATGCGCCGCGTATCACCTTTGGTGGTCCGAGCGACA
GCACCGGCAGCAATCAGAATGGCGAACGTAGCGGTGCGCGTAGCAAACAGCGTCGTCCGCAGGGTCTGCC
GAACAACACCGCGAGCTGGTTTACCGCGCTGACCCAACACGGCAAAGAAGACCTGAAATTCCCGCGTGGT
CAAGGCGTTCCGATCAACACCAACAGCAGCCCGGATGACCAGATTGGCTATTACCGTCGTGCGACCCGTC
GTATTCGTGGCGGTGATGGCAAGATGAAAGACCTGAGCCCGCGTTGGTATTTCTACTATCTGGGTACCGG
CCCGGAGGCGGGTCTGCCGTATGGTGCGAACAAGGACGGTATCATTTGGGTGGCGACCGAAGGCGCGCTG
AACACCCCGAAGGACCACATCGGTACCCGTAACCCGGCGAACAACGCGGCGATCGTTCTGCAGCTGCCGC
AAGGTACCACCCTGCCGAAAGGTTTCTATGCGGAGGGTAGCCGTGGCGGTAGCCAAGCGAGCAGCCGTAG
CAGCAGCCGTAGCCGTAACAGCAGCCGTAACAGCACCCCGGGCAGCAGCCGTGGTACCAGCCCGGCGCGT
ATGGCGGGCAACGGTGGTGACGCGGCGCTGGCGCTGCTGCTGCTGGATCGTCTGAACCAACTGGAGAGCA
AGATGAGCGGCAAGGGTCAACAGCAACAAGGTCAAACCGTTACCAAGAAAAGCGCGGCGGAGGCGAGCAA
AAAGCCGCGTCAGAAACGTACCGCGACCAAAGCGTACAACGTGACCCAAGCGTTTGGTCGTCGTGGTCCG
GAACAAACCCAGGGTAACTTCGGTGATCAGGAACTGATTCGTCAAGGTACCGACTACAAACACTGGCCGC
AAATCGCGCAGTTCGCGCCGAGCGCGAGCGCGTTCTTTGGTATGAGCCGTATCGGTATGGAAGTTACCCC
GAGCGGTACCTGGCTGACCTATACCGGTGCGATCAAGCTGGACGATAAGGATCCGAACTTCAAGGACCAG
GTTATCCTGCTGAACAAGCACATCGACGCGTACAAAACCTTCCCGCCGACCGAGCCGAAGAAAGACAAGA
AGAAGAAAGCGGACGAGACCCAAGCGCTGCCGCAACGTCAGAAAAAGCAACAGACCGTTACCCTGCTGCC
GGCGGCGGATCTGGACGACTTTAGCAAACAACTGCAACAGAGCATGAGCAGCGCGGATAGCACCCAGGCG
TAACTCGAG
